>Addgene plasmid #111141 | pJO428 | depositor partial sequence | sequence record 208992 | CMV-F
GCAGAGCTCTCTGGCTAACTAGAGAACCCACTGCTTACTGGCTTATCGAAATTAATACGACTCACTATAG
GGAGACCCAAGCTTATGGACTACAAGGACGACGATGACAAGGGTGCACGACAGGTTTCCCGACTTAATCG
CCTTGCAGCACATCCCCCTTTCGCCAGCTGGCGTAATAGCGAAGAGGCCCGCACCGATCGCCCTTCCCAA
CAGTTGCGCAGCCTGAATGGCGAATGGCGCTTTGCCTGGTTTCCGGCACCAGAAGCGGTGCCGGAAAGCT
GGCTGGAGTGCGATCTTCCTGAGGCCGATACTGTCGTCGTCCCCTCAAACTGGCAGATGCACGGTTACGA
TGCGCCCATCTACACCAACGTGACCTATCCCATTACGGTCAATCCGCCGTTTGTTCCCACGGAGAATGGA
TCCATGGTTCGACCATTGAACTGCATCGTCGCCGTGTCCCAAAATATGGGGATTGGCAAGAACGGAGACC
TACCCTGGCCTCCGCTCAGGAACGAGTTCAAGTACTTCCAAAGAATGACCACAACCTCTTCAGTGGAAGG
TAAACAGAATCTGGTGATTATGGGTAGGAAAACCTGGTTCTCCATTCCTGAGAAGAATCGACCTTTAAAG
GACAGAATTAATATAGTTCTCAGTAGAGAACTCAAAGAACCACCACGAGGAGCTCATTTTCTTGCCAAAA
GTTTGGATGATGCCTTAAGACTTATTGAACAACCGGAATTGGCAAGTAAAGTAGACAT
