[The description below was written by a language model from this plasmid's Addgene catalogue record.]
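Description:
pJO428 is a mammalian expression plasmid built on the pcDNA3.1 backbone and designed as a ubiquitin reference technique (URT) vector for studying the degradation of a mouse IκBα fragment that bears an N-terminal valine. It is maintained as a high-copy plasmid in E. coli under ampicillin selection. The backbone also carries a neomycin resistance marker, so transfected mammalian cells can be selected with G418. No feature table accompanies the record, so the remaining backbone elements are not itemised, although the use of a BGH reverse sequencing primer is consistent with the standard pcDNA3.1 polyadenylation region downstream of the insert.

The insert, cloned between HindIII and ClaI sites and driven by the CMV promoter, encodes a single fusion protein: a Flag-tagged reference moiety made of a lacZ segment (residues 25–119) joined to DHFR, followed by ubiquitin carrying the K48R substitution, and then mouse IκBα beginning at Val51. The record lists a Flag tag at the C-terminus of the insert. In a URT design, cellular deubiquitylases cleave the fusion cotranslationally just after the ubiquitin moiety. This releases equimolar amounts of a long-lived DHFR-ubiquitin reference protein and the test protein with the chosen N-terminal residue exposed, here Val. The K48R change limits polyubiquitin chain formation on the reference's ubiquitin moiety. Comparing test protein levels with the built-in reference corrects for differences in expression and sample loading, which makes measurements of protein half-life more accurate.

The associated work concerns calpain-generated protein fragments as substrates of the N-end rule pathway. One inconsistency is that the catalogue's gene link points to Ikbkb (IKKβ), whereas the insert name and purpose indicate IκBα.
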