Addgene plasmid #111141: pJO428
Purpose: URT-type vector for Val-mIκBα expression in Mammalian cells
Depositing lab: Alexander Varshavsky. Publication: Calpain-generated natural protein fragments as short-lived substrates of the N-end rule pathway. Piatkov KI, Oh JH, Liu Y, Varshavsky A. Proc Natl Acad Sci U S A. 2014 Mar 4;111(9):E817-26. doi: 10.1073/pnas.1401639111. Epub 2014 Feb 18. PubMed 24550490.
Backbone
  Vector backbone: pcDNA3.1
  Backbone size w/o insert (bp): 5428
  Vector type: Mammalian Expression
  Selectable markers: Neomycin (select with G418)
Growth in bacteria
  Bacterial resistance: Ampicillin, 100 μg/mL
  Growth temperature: 37°C
  Growth strain: DH5alpha
  Copy number: High Copy
Gene/Insert
  Gene/Insert name: flag-lacZ25-119-DHFR-UbK48R-Val51-mIκBα (alt name: Val51-mIκBα)
  Species: M. musculus (mouse)
  Entrez Gene: Ikbkb (a.k.a. IKK-2, IKK-B, IKK-beta, IKK2, IKK[b], IKKbeta, NFKBIKB)
  Promoter: CMV
  Tag / fusion protein: Flag (C terminal on insert)
  Cloning method: Restriction Enzyme; 5′ cloning site HindIII (not destroyed); 3′ cloning site ClaI (not destroyed)
  Sequencing primers: 5′ CMV-F; 3′ BGH-rev
Terms and licenses: Academic/Nonprofit Terms; Industry Terms: Not Available to Industry
How to cite: pJO428 was a gift from Alexander Varshavsky (Addgene plasmid # 111141 ; http://n2t.net/addgene:111141 ; RRID:Addgene_111141)
