LOCUS       Exported 7391 bp ds-DNA circular SYN 13-MAY-2021
DEFINITION  URT-type vector for Val-mI-kappa-B-alpha expression in Mammalian
            cells.
ACCESSION   .
VERSION     .
KEYWORDS    pJO428
SOURCE      synthetic DNA construct
  ORGANISM  synthetic DNA construct
REFERENCE   1 (bases 1 to 7391)
  AUTHORS   Piatkov KI, Oh JH, Liu Y, Varshavsky A
  TITLE     Calpain-generated natural protein fragments as short-lived
            substrates of the N-end rule pathway.
  JOURNAL   Proc Natl Acad Sci U S A. 2014 Mar 4;111(9):E817-26. doi:
            10.1073/pnas.1401639111. Epub 2014 Feb 18.
  PUBMED    24550490
REFERENCE   2 (bases 1 to 7391)
  AUTHORS   .
  TITLE     Direct Submission
  JOURNAL   Exported May 13, 2021 from SnapGene Server 1.1.58
            http://www.snapgene.com
FEATURES             Location/Qualifiers
     source          1..7391
                     /organism="synthetic DNA construct"
                     /mol_type="other DNA"
     enhancer        1..380
                     /label=CMV enhancer
                     /note="human cytomegalovirus immediate early enhancer"
     promoter        381..584
                     /label=CMV promoter
                     /note="human cytomegalovirus (CMV) immediate early
                     promoter"
     primer_bind     535..555
                     /label=CMV-F
                     /note="Human CMV immediate early promoter, forward primer"
     primer_bind     629..648
                     /label=T7
                     /note="T7 promoter, forward primer"
     promoter        629..647
                     /label=T7 promoter
                     /note="promoter for bacteriophage T7 RNA polymerase"
     CDS             664..687
                     /codon_start=1
                     /product="FLAG(R) epitope tag, followed by an enterokinase
                     cleavage site"
                     /label=FLAG
                     /translation="DYKDDDDK"
     CDS             1000..1560
                     /codon_start=1
                     /gene="Mus musculus Dhfr"
                     /product="mouse dihydrofolate reductase"
                     /label=DHFR
                     /translation="MVRPLNCIVAVSQNMGIGKNGDLPWPPLRNEFKYFQRMTTTSSVE
                     GKQNLVIMGRKTWFSIPEKNRPLKDRINIVLSRELKEPPRGAHFLAKSLDDALRLIEQP
                     ELASKVDMVWIVGGSSVYQEAMNQPGHLRLFVTRIMQEFESDTFFPEIDLGKYKLLPEY
                     PGVLSEVQEEKGIKYKFEVYEKKD"
     CDS             1567..1593
                     /codon_start=1
                     /product="HA (human influenza hemagglutinin) epitope tag"
                     /label=HA
                     /translation="YPYDVPDYA"
     CDS             2665..2688
                     /codon_start=1
                     /product="FLAG(R) epitope tag, followed by an enterokinase
                     cleavage site"
                     /label=FLAG
                     /translation="DYKDDDDK"
     promoter        complement(2710..2728)
                     /label=SP6 promoter
                     /note="promoter for bacteriophage SP6 RNA polymerase"
     primer_bind     complement(2711..2728)
                     /label=SP6
                     /note="SP6 promoter, forward primer"
     primer_bind     complement(2748..2765)
                     /label=BGH-rev
                     /note="Bovine growth hormone terminator, reverse primer.
                     Also called BGH reverse"
     polyA_signal    2754..2978
                     /label=bGH poly(A) signal
                     /note="bovine growth hormone polyadenylation signal"
     rep_origin      3024..3452
                     /direction=RIGHT
                     /label=f1 ori
                     /note="f1 bacteriophage origin of replication; arrow
                     indicates direction of (+) strand synthesis"
     primer_bind     complement(3111..3130)
                     /label=F1ori-R
                     /note="F1 origin, reverse primer"
     primer_bind     3321..3342
                     /label=F1ori-F
                     /note="F1 origin, forward primer"
     primer_bind     complement(3461..3481)
                     /label=pBABE 3'
                     /note="SV40 enhancer, reverse primer for pBABE vectors"
     promoter        3466..3795
                     /label=SV40 promoter
                     /note="SV40 enhancer and early promoter"
     rep_origin      3646..3781
                     /label=SV40 ori
                     /note="SV40 origin of replication"
     primer_bind     3708..3727
                     /label=SV40pro-F
                     /note="SV40 promoter/origin, forward primer"
     CDS             3862..4656
                     /codon_start=1
                     /gene="aph(3')-II (or nptII)"
                     /product="aminoglycoside phosphotransferase from Tn5"
                     /label=NeoR/KanR
                     /note="confers resistance to neomycin, kanamycin, and G418
                     (Geneticin(R))"
                     /translation="MIEQDGLHAGSPAAWVERLFGYDWAQQTIGCSDAAVFRLSAQGRP
                     VLFVKTDLSGALNELQDEAARLSWLATTGVPCAAVLDVVTEAGRDWLLLGEVPGQDLLS
                     SHLAPAEKVSIMADAMRRLHTLDPATCPFDHQAKHRIERARTRMEAGLVDQDDLDEEHQ
                     GLAPAELFARLKARMPDGEDLVVTHGDACLPNIMVENGRFSGFIDCGRLGVADRYQDIA
                     LATRDIAEELGGEWADRFLVLYGIAAPDSQRIAFYRLLDEFF"
     primer_bind     complement(3916..3935)
                     /label=Neo-R
                     /note="Neomycin resistance gene, reverse primer"
     primer_bind     4526..4545
                     /label=Neo-F
                     /note="Neomycin resistance gene, forward primer"
     polyA_signal    4830..4951
                     /label=SV40 poly(A) signal
                     /note="SV40 polyadenylation signal"
     primer_bind     complement(4867..4886)
                     /label=SV40pA-R
                     /note="SV40 polyA, reverse primer"
     primer_bind     4921..4940
                     /label=EBV-rev
                     /note="SV40 polyA terminator, reverse primer"
     primer_bind     complement(5000..5016)
                     /label=M13 rev
                     /note="common sequencing primer, one of multiple similar
                     variants"
     primer_bind     complement(5000..5016)
                     /label=M13 Reverse
                     /note="In lacZ gene. Also called M13-rev"
     primer_bind     complement(5013..5035)
                     /label=M13/pUC Reverse
                     /note="In lacZ gene"
     protein_bind    5024..5040
                     /label=lac operator
                     /bound_moiety="lac repressor encoded by lacI"
                     /note="The lac repressor binds to the lac operator to
                     inhibit transcription in E. coli. This inhibition can be
                     relieved by adding lactose or
                     isopropyl-beta-D-thiogalactopyranoside (IPTG)."
     promoter        complement(5048..5078)
                     /label=lac promoter
                     /note="promoter for the E. coli lac operon"
     protein_bind    5093..5114
                     /label=CAP binding site
                     /bound_moiety="E. coli catabolite activator protein"
                     /note="CAP binding activates transcription in the presence
                     of cAMP."
     primer_bind     complement(5231..5248)
                     /label=L4440
                     /note="L4440 vector, forward primer"
     rep_origin      complement(5402..5990)
                     /direction=LEFT
                     /label=ori
                     /note="high-copy-number ColE1/pMB1/pBR322/pUC origin of
                     replication"
     primer_bind     complement(5482..5501)
                     /label=pBR322ori-F
                     /note="pBR322 origin, forward primer"
     CDS             complement(6161..7021)
                     /codon_start=1
                     /gene="bla"
                     /product="beta-lactamase"
                     /label=AmpR
                     /note="confers resistance to ampicillin, carbenicillin, and
                     related antibiotics"
                     /translation="MSIQHFRVALIPFFAAFCLPVFAHPETLVKVKDAEDQLGARVGYI
                     ELDLNSGKILESFRPEERFPMMSTFKVLLCGAVLSRIDAGQEQLGRRIHYSQNDLVEYS
                     PVTEKHLTDGMTVRELCSAAITMSDNTAANLLLTTIGGPKELTAFLHNMGDHVTRLDRW
                     EPELNEAIPNDERDTTMPVAMATTLRKLLTGELLTLASRQQLIDWMEADKVAGPLLRSA
                     LPAGWFIADKSGAGERGSRGIIAALGPDGKPSRIVVIYTTGSQATMDERNRQIAEIGAS
                     LIKHW"
     primer_bind     6784..6803
                     /label=Amp-R
                     /note="Ampicillin resistance gene, reverse primer"
     promoter        complement(7022..7126)
                     /gene="bla"
                     /label=AmpR promoter
     primer_bind     complement(7201..7220)
                     /label=pRS-marker
                     /note="pRS vectors, use to sequence yeast selectable
                     marker"
ORIGIN
        1 gacattgatt attgactagt tattaatagt aatcaattac ggggtcatta gttcatagcc
       61 catatatgga gttccgcgtt acataactta cggtaaatgg cccgcctggc tgaccgccca
      121 acgacccccg cccattgacg tcaataatga cgtatgttcc catagtaacg ccaataggga
      181 ctttccattg acgtcaatgg gtggagtatt tacggtaaac tgcccacttg gcagtacatc
      241 aagtgtatca tatgccaagt acgcccccta ttgacgtcaa tgacggtaaa tggcccgcct
      301 ggcattatgc ccagtacatg accttatggg actttcctac ttggcagtac atctacgtat
      361 tagtcatcgc tattaccatg gtgatgcggt tttggcagta catcaatggg cgtggatagc
      421 ggtttgactc acggggattt ccaagtctcc accccattga cgtcaatggg agtttgtttt
      481 ggcaccaaaa tcaacgggac tttccaaaat gtcgtaacaa ctccgcccca ttgacgcaaa
      541 tgggcggtag gcgtgtacgg tgggaggtct atataagcag agctctctgg ctaactagag
      601 aacccactgc ttactggctt atcgaaatta atacgactca ctatagggag acccaagctt
      661 atggactaca aggacgacga tgacaagggt gcacgacagg tttcccgact taatcgcctt
      721 gcagcacatc cccctttcgc cagctggcgt aatagcgaag aggcccgcac cgatcgccct
      781 tcccaacagt tgcgcagcct gaatggcgaa tggcgctttg cctggtttcc ggcaccagaa
      841 gcggtgccgg aaagctggct ggagtgcgat cttcctgagg ccgatactgt cgtcgtcccc
      901 tcaaactggc agatgcacgg ttacgatgcg cccatctaca ccaacgtgac ctatcccatt
      961 acggtcaatc cgccgtttgt tcccacggag aatggatcca tggttcgacc attgaactgc
     1021 atcgtcgccg tgtcccaaaa tatggggatt ggcaagaacg gagacctacc ctggcctccg
     1081 ctcaggaacg agttcaagta cttccaaaga atgaccacaa cctcttcagt ggaaggtaaa
     1141 cagaatctgg tgattatggg taggaaaacc tggttctcca ttcctgagaa gaatcgacct
     1201 ttaaaggaca gaattaatat agttctcagt agagaactca aagaaccacc acgaggagct
     1261 cattttcttg ccaaaagttt ggatgatgcc ttaagactta ttgaacaacc ggaattggca
     1321 agtaaagtag acatggtttg gatagtcgga ggcagttctg tttaccagga agccatgaat
     1381 caaccaggcc acctcagact ctttgtgaca aggatcatgc aggaatttga aagtgacacg
     1441 tttttcccag aaattgattt ggggaaatat aaacttctcc cagaataccc aggcgtcctc
     1501 tctgaggtcc aggaggaaaa aggcatcaag tataagtttg aagtctacga gaagaaagac
     1561 ggtacctacc catacgatgt cccagattac gccgctttcc ttgcgggtag tgggtcgacc
     1621 atgcagattt tcgtcaagac tttgaccggt aaaaccataa cattggaagt tgaatcttcc
     1681 gataccatcg acaacgttaa gtcgaaaatt caagacaagg aaggtatccc tccagatcaa
     1741 caaagattga tctttgccgg taggcagcta gaagacggta gaacgctgtc tgattacaac
     1801 attcagaagg agtccacctt acatcttgtg ctaaggctcc gcggaggagt tatccgcctg
     1861 cagccgcagg aggcgccgct ggccgccgag ccctggaagc agcagctcac ggaggacgga
     1921 gactcgttcc tgcacttggc aatcatccac gaagagaagc cgctgaccat ggaagtcatt
     1981 ggtcaggtga agggagacct ggccttcctc aacttccaga acaacctgca gcagactcca
     2041 ctccacttgg ctgtgatcac caaccagcca ggaattgctg aggcacttct gaaagctggc
     2101 tgtgatcctg agctccgaga ctttcgagga aatacccctc tacatcttgc ctgtgagcag
     2161 ggctgcctgg ccagtgtagc agtcttgacg cagacctgca caccccagca tctccactcc
     2221 gtcctgcagg ccaccaacta caatggccac acgtgtctgc acctagcctc tatccacggc
     2281 tacctggcca tcgtggagca cttggtgact ttgggtgctg atgtcaacgc tcaggagccc
     2341 tgcaatggcc ggacagccct ccaccttgcg gtggacctgc agaatcctga cctggtttcg
     2401 ctcttgttga aatgtggggc tgatgtcaac agggtaacct accaaggcta ctccccctac
     2461 cagcttacct ggggccgccc aagtacccgg atacagcagc agctgggcca gctgaccctg
     2521 gaaaatctcc agatgctacc cgagagcgag gatgaggaga gctatgacac ggagtcagaa
     2581 ttcacagagg atgagctgcc ctatgatgac tgtgtgtttg gaggccagcg tctgacatta
     2641 atggctatgt ccatgatcga tatcgactac aaagacgatg acgacaaagg ttaatctaga
     2701 gggccctatt ctatagtgtc acctaaatgc tagagctcgc tgatcagcct cgactgtgcc
     2761 ttctagttgc cagccatctg ttgtttgccc ctcccccgtg ccttccttga ccctggaagg
     2821 tgccactccc actgtccttt cctaataaaa tgaggaaatt gcatcgcatt gtctgagtag
     2881 gtgtcattct attctggggg gtggggtggg gcaggacagc aagggggagg attgggaaga
     2941 caatagcagg catgctgggg atgcggtggg ctctatggct tctgaggcgg aaagaaccag
     3001 ctggggctct agggggtatc cccnnnnnnn nnnnnnnnnn nnnnnnnnnn nnnnnnnnnn
     3061 nnnnnnnnnn nnnnnnnnnn nnnnnnnnnn nnnnnnnnnn nnnnnnnnnn nnnnnnnnnn
     3121 nnnnnnnnnn nnnnnnnnnn nnnnnnncnn nnnnnnnnnn nnnnnnnnnn nnnnnnnnnn
     3181 nnnnnnnnnn nnnnnnnnnn nnnnnnnnnn nnnnnnnnnn nnnnnnnnnn nnnnnnnnna
     3241 nnnnnnnnnn nnnnnnnnnn nnnnnnnnnn nnnnnnnnnn nnnnnnnnnc ctttgacgtt
     3301 ggagtccacg ttctttaata gtggactctt gttccaaact ggaacaacac tcaaccctat
     3361 ctcggtctat tcttttgatt tataagggat tttgccgatt tcggcctatt ggttaaaaaa
     3421 tgagctgatt taacaaaaat ttaacgcgaa ttaattctgt ggaatgtgtg tcagttaggg
     3481 tgtggaaagt ccccaggctc cccagcaggc agaagtatgc aaagcatgca tctcaattag
     3541 tcagcaacca ggtgtggaaa gtccccaggc tccccagcag gcagaagtat gcaaagcatg
     3601 catctcaatt agtcagcaac catagtcccg cccctaactc cgcccatccc gcccctaact
     3661 ccgcccagtt ccgcccattc tccgccccat ggctgactaa ttttttttat ttatgcagag
     3721 gccgaggccg cctctgcctc tgagctattc cagaagtagt gaggaggctt ttttggaggc
     3781 ctaggctttt gcaaaaagct cccgggagct tgtatatcca ttttcggatc tgatcaagag
     3841 acaggatgag gatcgtttcg catgattgaa caagatggat tgcacgcagg ttctccggcc
     3901 gcttgggtgg agaggctatt cggctatgac tgggcacaac agacaatcgg ctgctctgat
     3961 gccgccgtgt tccggctgtc agcgcagggg cgcccggttc tttttgtcaa gaccgacctg
     4021 tccggtgccc tgaatgaact gcaggacgag gcagcgcggc tatcgtggct ggccacgacg
     4081 ggcgttcctt gcgcagctgt gctcgacgtt gtcactgaag cgggaaggga ctggctgcta
     4141 ttgggcgaag tgccggggca ggatctcctg tcatctcacc ttgctcctgc cgagaaagta
     4201 tccatcatgg ctgatgcaat gcggcggctg catacgcttg atccggctac ctgcccattc
     4261 gaccaccaag cgaaacatcg catcgagcga gcacgtactc ggatggaagc cggtcttgtc
     4321 gatcaggatg atctggacga agagcatcag gggctcgcgc cagccgaact gttcgccagg
     4381 ctcaaggcgc gcatgcccga cggcgaggat ctcgtcgtga cccatggcga tgcctgcttg
     4441 ccgaatatca tggtggaaaa tggccgcttt tctggattca tcgactgtgg ccggctgggt
     4501 gtggcggacc gctatcagga catagcgttg gctacccgtg atattgctga agagcttggc
     4561 ggcgaatggg ctgaccgctt cctcgtgctt tacggtatcg ccgctcccga ttcgcagcgc
     4621 atcgccttct atcgccttct tgacgagttc ttctgagcgg gactctgggg ttcgaaatga
     4681 ccgaccaagc gacgcccaac ctgccatcac gagatttcga ttccaccgcc gccttctatg
     4741 aaaggttggg cttcggaatc gttttccggg acgccggctg gatgatcctc cagcgcgggg
     4801 atctcatgct ggagttcttc gcccacccca acttgtttat tgcagcttat aatggttaca
     4861 aataaagcaa tagcatcaca aatttcacaa ataaagcatt tttttcactg cattctagtt
     4921 gtggtttgtc caaactcatc aatgtatctt atcatgtctg tataccgtcg acctctagct
     4981 agagcttggc gtaatcatgg tcatagctgt ttcctgtgtg aaattgttat ccgctcacaa
     5041 ttccacacaa catacgagcc ggaagcataa agtgtaaagc ctggggtgcc taatgagtga
     5101 gctaactcac attaattgcg ttgcgctcac tgcccgcttt ccagtcggga aacctgtcgt
     5161 gccagctgca ttaatgaatc ggccaacgcg cggggagagg cggtttgcgt attgggcgct
     5221 cttccgcttc ctcgctcact gactcgctgc gctcggtcgt tcggctgcgg cgagcggtat
     5281 cagctcactc aaaggcggta atacggttat ccacagaatc aggggataac gcaggaaaga
     5341 acatgtgagc aaaaggccag caaaaggcca ggaaccgtaa aaaggccgcg ttgctggcgt
     5401 ttttccatag gctccgcccc cctgacgagc atcacaaaaa tcgacgctca agtcagaggt
     5461 ggcgaaaccc gacaggacta taaagatacc aggcgtttcc ccctggaagc tccctcgtgc
     5521 gctctcctgt tccgaccctg ccgcttaccg gatacctgtc cgcctttctc ccttcgggaa
     5581 gcgtggcgct ttctcatagc tcacgctgta ggtatctcag ttcggtgtag gtcgttcgct
     5641 ccaagctggg ctgtgtgcac gaaccccccg ttcagcccga ccgctgcgcc ttatccggta
     5701 actatcgtct tgagtccaac ccggtaagac acgacttatc gccactggca gcagccactg
     5761 gtaacaggat tagcagagcg aggtatgtag gcggtgctac agagttcttg aagtggtggc
     5821 ctaactacgg ctacactaga agaacagtat ttggtatctg cgctctgctg aagccagtta
     5881 ccttcggaaa aagagttggt agctcttgat ccggcaaaca aaccaccgct ggtagcggtg
     5941 gtttttttgt ttgcaagcag cagattacgc gcagaaaaaa aggatctcaa gaagatcctt
     6001 tgatcttttc tacggggtct gacgctcagt ggaacgaaaa ctcacgttaa gggattttgg
     6061 tcatgagatt atcaaaaagg atcttcacct agatcctttt aaattaaaaa tgaagtttta
     6121 aatcaatcta aagtatatat gagtaaactt ggtctgacag ttaccaatgc ttaatcagtg
     6181 aggcacctat ctcagcgatc tgtctatttc gttcatccat agttgcctga ctccccgtcg
     6241 tgtagataac tacgatacgg gagggcttac catctggccc cagtgctgca atgataccgc
     6301 gagacccacg ctcaccggct ccagatttat cagcaataaa ccagccagcc ggaagggccg
     6361 agcgcagaag tggtcctgca actttatccg cctccatcca gtctattaat tgttgccggg
     6421 aagctagagt aagtagttcg ccagttaata gtttgcgcaa cgttgttgcc attgctacag
     6481 gcatcgtggt gtcacgctcg tcgtttggta tggcttcatt cagctccggt tcccaacgat
     6541 caaggcgagt tacatgatcc cccatgttgt gcaaaaaagc ggttagctcc ttcggtcctc
     6601 cgatcgttgt cagaagtaag ttggccgcag tgttatcact catggttatg gcagcactgc
     6661 ataattctct tactgtcatg ccatccgtaa gatgcttttc tgtgactggt gagtactcaa
     6721 ccaagtcatt ctgagaatag tgtatgcggc gaccgagttg ctcttgcccg gcgtcaatac
     6781 gggataatac cgcgccacat agcagaactt taaaagtgct catcattgga aaacgttctt
     6841 cggggcgaaa actctcaagg atcttaccgc tgttgagatc cagttcgatg taacccactc
     6901 gtgcacccaa ctgatcttca gcatctttta ctttcaccag cgtttctggg tgagcaaaaa
     6961 caggaaggca aaatgccgca aaaaagggaa taagggcgac acggaaatgt tgaatactca
     7021 tactcttcct ttttcaatat tattgaagca tttatcaggg ttattgtctc atgagcggat
     7081 acatatttga atgtatttag aaaaataaac aaataggggt tccgcgcaca tttccccgaa
     7141 aagtgccacc tgacgtcgac ggatcgggag atctcccgat cccctatggt gcactctcag
     7201 tacaatctgc tctgatgccg catagttaag ccagtatctg ctccctgctt gtgtgttgga
     7261 ggtcgctgag tagtgcgcga gcaaaattta agctacaaca aggcaaggct tgaccgacaa
     7321 ttgcatgaag aatctgctta gggttaggcg ttttgcgctg cttcgcgatg tacgggccag
     7381 atatacgcgt t
//
